Addgene plasmid #160009: pI1-MTU-DO-URA
Purpose: (Empty Backbone) Integrative vector for K. marxianus, targeting the LAC4 locus. Uracil selection.
Depositing lab: John Morrissey. Depositing organization: University College Cork. Publication: Rational engineering of Kluyveromyces marxianus to create a chassis for the production of aromatic products. Rajkumar AS, Morrissey JP. Microb Cell Fact. 2020 Nov 11;19(1):207. doi: 10.1186/s12934-020-01461-7. PubMed 33176787.
Backbone
  Vector backbone: Constructed from MoClo Yeast Toolkit (Kit # 1000000061) and own yeast homology arms (Addgene plasmids 125030 and 125063)
  Backbone manufacturer: Partially Addgene
  Backbone size (bp): 4853
  Vector type: Yeast Expression ; Kluyveromyces marxianus
  Promoter: n/a
  Selectable markers: URA3
Growth in bacteria
  Bacterial resistance: Kanamycin, 50 μg/mL
  Growth temperature: 37°C
  Growth strain: DH5alpha
  Copy number: High Copy
Gene/Insert
  Sequencing primers: 5′ tttgctggccttttgctc; 3′ gtatacatgcatttacttataatacagt
Terms and licenses: Academic/Nonprofit Terms; Industry Terms: Not Available to Industry
How to cite: pI1-MTU-DO-URA was a gift from John Morrissey (Addgene plasmid # 160009 ; http://n2t.net/addgene:160009 ; RRID:Addgene_160009)
