[The description below was written by a language model from this plasmid's Addgene catalogue record and pLannotate feature annotations shown in this document.]
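Description:
pI1-MTU-DO-URA is an empty integrative backbone for the yeast Kluyveromyces marxianus, assembled from MoClo Yeast Toolkit parts together with the depositing lab's own yeast homology arms. It is designed to insert cargo at the LAC4 (beta-galactosidase) locus. In E. coli it is maintained as a high-copy plasmid through a ColE1/pUC-type origin and selected with kanamycin via the KanR aminoglycoside phosphotransferase gene. No yeast replication origin is annotated, consistent with a vector that must integrate into the chromosome to be inherited. A very short fragment annotated as RSF ori is probably just a partial match adjacent to the main origin.

The feature table shows two LAC4 coding fragments of roughly 0.9 kb each, annotated by similarity to the K. lactis protein, which serve as the homology arms for recombination. Between them lie a superfolder GFP coding sequence followed by the bacterial rrnB T1 and T7Te terminators, and then the S. cerevisiae URA3 promoter and coding sequence. The GFP unit with bacterial terminators looks like the toolkit-style dropout placeholder, which Golden Gate assembly replaces with transcription units so that correct clones can be screened by loss of fluorescence in E. coli. The "DO" in the name fits this, but the record does not state it outright. URA3 provides uracil prototrophy selection in a ura3 host and can be counterselected with 5-FOA. No yeast promoter for a payload is supplied, as expected for an empty acceptor.

The sequenced record is 5,877 nt, larger than the 4,853 bp listed as the backbone size. The associated work used such vectors to engineer K. marxianus as a chassis for producing aromatic compounds.
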