Features (pLannotate 1.2.2; 10 found; start..end, strand, type, name):
      1..41      +  rep_origin     RSF ori (fragment): Plasmids containing the RSF 1030 origin of replication can be propagated in E. coli cells that contain additional plasmids with compatible origins.
     57..950     -  CDS            LAC4 (fragment): BGAL_KLULA - Experimental evidence at protein level: Swiss-Prot protein existence level 1. From Kluyveromyces lactis (strain ATCC 8585 / CBS 2359 / DSM 70799 / NBRC 1267 / NRRL Y-1140 / WM37) (Yeast) (Candida sphaerica).
   1147..1860    +  CDS            superfolder GFP: GFP variant that folds robustly even when fused to poorly folded proteins (Pédelacq et al., 2006)
   1872..1943    +  terminator     rrnB T1 terminator: transcription terminator T1 from the E. coli rrnB gene
   1959..1986    +  terminator     T7Te terminator: phage T7 early transcription terminator
   2198..2374    +  promoter       URA3 promoter (fragment): S. cerevisiae URA3
   2375..3178    +  CDS            URA3: orotidine-5'-phosphate decarboxylase, required for uracil biosynthesis; S. cerevisiae URA3; yeast auxotrophic marker, counterselectable with 5-fluoroorotic acid (5-FOA)
   3257..4138    -  CDS            LAC4 (fragment): BGAL_KLULA - Experimental evidence at protein level: Swiss-Prot protein existence level 1. From Kluyveromyces lactis (strain ATCC 8585 / CBS 2359 / DSM 70799 / NBRC 1267 / NRRL Y-1140 / WM37) (Yeast) (Candida sphaerica).
   4191..5006    -  CDS            KanR: aminoglycoside phosphotransferase; aph(3')-Ia; confers resistance to kanamycin in bacteria or G418 (Geneticin®) in eukaryotes
   5231..5819    +  rep_origin     ori: high-copy-number ColE1/pMB1/pBR322/pUC origin of replication
>Addgene plasmid #160009 | pI1-MTU-DO-URA | addgene full sequence | sequence record 317073 | Addgene NGS Result
TGTTCTTTCCTGCGTTATCCCCTGATTCTGTGGATAACCGTGCGGCCGCCCCTTTCAGGCGCGCCGAAAG
TGATTGAAGAACCCTCAAACTTGCTGGATATTTCCTTACCCTTGACCTTTAGGCTTTCAATTTTACCCAA
CAATTTGTCCAAGACAAATTGCAATCCACTGGATTCAACTGAGACATAACGTTTACCGTCGTTGATCTTG
GTAGGTTTTTCTGCTGTCTCTGTAACAAAATCTGGTACCTTTAATGGAAGTTCGGCTTGGCCCCAGGCAA
TTTCATGACCTGCCTTTAGAACACCAGCATCATCCTTTAACACGGCAACAACATAAGTGGTATCAGAAGG
AATAGTAACAGATTCTTCTGGCTTTAAAGCTGGAACGTCGATTGTCTTTCCCGTGTCCTTGTCGATAAAC
AATAAGTGATCTGTCGTAATGAAGTCGTGCTTATTTGTGATTGTTACAGATCCGTGCGCAATTTTAATAT
GAACGGGTTCAATAACCTTCTTATACTCTACAAGGCCCGGAGTAGGATTATGCTCACTGTTACACAAACC
ATCCATGATGAACACTCCGTCATGAACCTCTTCCTTAAAGTCACCACCATAAGCATAAGCTTTATGCAAC
TTACCATCTGCAGTACTAACATCTTCGAATTCAATACCGTGATTTGCCCATTCCCAGATAAAGCCACCTT
GGTAAAACTTCTCCTTGTAGAACAACTCTTGATATTCTTTCAAAGAACCCGGGCCGTTACCCATTGCATG
ACCGTACTCACACAAGATCAAAGGCTTTTCAAACTTACCATTTTCATCAGTGTGGTTCTTCCTCCACCTT
TCCATAATTTCAAATGTTGGGTACATGAAACTAAAGATATCTGCACTCAAAGCGTTCAAGTCACCCTCAT
AATGCACCAGTCTGGTAGGATCCAATTGCTTAAGAATTCGCATCTAGACTGATGAGACGAACGTGAGACC
GAAAGTGAAACGTGATTTCATGCGTCATTTTGAACATTTTGTAAATCTTATTTAATAATGTGTGCGGCAA
TTCACATTTAATTTATGAATGTTTTCTTAACATCGCGGCAACTCAAGAAACGGCAGGTTCGGATCTTAGC
TACTAGAGAAAGAGGAGAAATACTAGATGCGTAAAGGCGAAGAGCTGTTCACTGGTGTCGTCCCTATTCT
GGTGGAACTGGATGGTGATGTCAACGGTCATAAGTTTTCCGTGCGTGGCGAGGGTGAAGGTGACGCAACT
AATGGTAAACTGACGCTGAAGTTCATCTGTACTACTGGTAAACTGCCGGTTCCTTGGCCGACTCTGGTAA
CGACGCTGACTTATGGTGTTCAGTGCTTTGCTCGTTATCCGGACCATATGAAGCAGCATGACTTCTTCAA
GTCCGCCATGCCGGAAGGCTATGTGCAGGAACGCACGATTTCCTTTAAGGATGACGGCACGTACAAAACG
CGTGCGGAAGTGAAATTTGAAGGCGATACCCTGGTAAACCGCATTGAGCTGAAAGGCATTGACTTTAAAG
AGGACGGCAATATCCTGGGCCATAAGCTGGAATACAATTTTAACAGCCACAATGTTTACATCACCGCCGA
TAAACAAAAAAATGGCATTAAAGCGAATTTTAAAATTCGCCACAACGTGGAGGATGGCAGCGTGCAGCTG
GCTGATCACTACCAGCAAAACACTCCAATCGGTGATGGTCCTGTTCTGCTGCCAGACAATCACTATCTGA
GCACGCAAAGCGTTCTGTCTAAAGATCCGAACGAGAAACGCGATCATATGGTTCTGCTGGAGTTCGTAAC
CGCAGCGGGCATCACGCATGGTATGGATGAACTGTACAAATGACCAGGCATCAAATAAAACGAAAGGCTC
AGTCGAAAGACTGGGCCTTTCGTTTTATCTGTTGTTTGTCGGTGAACGCTCTCTACTAGAGTCACACTGG
CTCACCTTCGGGTGGGCCTTTCTGCGTTTATAGGTCTCAGCTGGAAATCTGCTCGTCAGTGGTGCTCACA
CTGACGAATCATGTACAGATCATACCGATGACTGCCTGGCGACTCACAACTAAGCAAGACAGCCGGAACC
AGCGCCGGCGAACACCACTGCATATATGGCATATCACAACAGTCCACGTCTCAAGCAGTTACAGAGATGT
TACGAACCACTAGTGCACTGCAGTACACGGTTTCCTTGAAATTTTTTTGATTCGGTAATCTCCGAACAGA
AGGAAGAACGAAGGAAGGAGCACAGACTTAGATTGGTATATATACGCATATGTAGTGTTGAAGAAACATG
AAATTGCCCAGTATTCTTAACCCAACTGCACAGAACAAAAACGTGCAGGAAACGAAGATAAATCATGTCG
AAAGCTACATATAAGGAACGTGCTGCTACTCATCCTAGTCCTGTTGCTGCCAAGCTATTTAATATCATGC
ACGAAAAGCAAACAAACTTGTGTGCTTCATTGGATGTTCGTACCACCAAGGAATTACTGGAGTTAGTTGA
AGCATTAGGTCCCAAAATTTGTTTACTAAAAACACATGTGGATATCTTGACTGATTTTTCCATGGAGGGC
ACAGTTAAGCCGCTAAAGGCATTATCCGCCAAGTACAATTTTTTACTCTTCGAGGACAGAAAATTTGCTG
ACATTGGTAATACAGTCAAATTGCAGTACTCTGCGGGTGTATACAGAATAGCAGAATGGGCAGACATTAC
GAATGCACACGGTGTGGTGGGCCCAGGTATTGTTAGCGGTTTGAAGCAGGCGGCAGAAGAAGTAACAAAG
GAACCTAGAGGCCTTTTGATGTTAGCAGAATTGTCATGCAAGGGCTCCCTATCTACTGGAGAATATACTA
AGGGTACTGTTGACATTGCGAAGAGCGACAAAGATTTTGTTATCGGCTTTATTGCTCAAAGAGACATGGG
TGGAAGAGATGAAGGTTACGATTGGTTGATTATGACACCCGGTGTGGGTTTAGATGACAAGGGAGATGCA
TTGGGTCAACAGTATAGAACCGTGGATGATGTGGTTTCTACAGGATCTGACATTATTATTGTTGGAAGAG
GACTATTTGCAAAGGGAAGGGATGCTAAGGTAGAGGGTGAACGTTACAGAAAAGCAGGCTGGGAAGCATA
TTTGAGAAGATGCGGCCAGCAAAACTAAAAAACTGTATTATAAGTAAATGCATGTATACTAAACTCACAA
ATTAGAGCTTCAATTTAATTATATCAGTTATTACCCGAGTTGCTTAATTAGCTTGTACATGGCTTTGTGG
TTTCTGCCATAACAAGCTTCGTTACCCAAGGACCAGATAATAATCGAAGGATGATTGACATCTCTTAGGA
CAAGTTGGGAAGCTCTGTCTAAGTACGCGACCTCGTACTCTGGATTATCTGATAAGTAATGGGCATTAAC
ATCGTAGAGTTTATTTTTGGTATCTGGATATTCAGCCTCCAAGTTCGTATGACGATTAAATGGCTCTTGA
ACACCGTGAGTTTCAAGATCTGCCTCATCAATGACCCAGAAGCCTAGTTTATCGAAGAGGTCATACACCT
TAGGATGGTTTGGATAATGCGAGTTACGAACAGCATTGATGTTAAACTTCTTCATTAGAATCAAGTCTCT
AACAACAAAATCTAATGGCACAGCTCTACCGAACCTTGGATGGTGATCATGCCTGTTGACACCTCTAAAG
AGAATGTCTTTGCCATTAACAGTAATGTTACCGTCCTTCAACTCCACTTGTCTGAAACCAACATGGTGCT
TAATAGATTGAATCACACTGCCATCAGATCCAATTAAATCCAACTGGTACTTGTACAAAGTAGGATTTTC
TGCGGTCCAATGTTCTGGGGCCTTGACGTTGATCTTGAAAGCTGTTTCTTCGTCCTTTTTGGTCGAAAAG
GAAATAAATTCTTTAGTTGAAAACGTCGTGTTCCCATTCTCCTCGTTCAACAAAGAGCTTGCATCGTAAA
CTTTAGATCCATCTTCAGGTTCGTAAAGTGTGAAATTGATGTGATCATAAGAAGAACCCTGGACATCAAC
TTTCACAGAAAGCTCTGCATCCTGATACTGAGAGTCCACAAAAGTTGTAGTGACCCTAACGTCTTCAATA
TGGGCCTTCGGCGCGCCTCAGCCGAGCGGCCGCGTGTTACAACCAATTAACCAATTCTGATTAGAAAAAC
TCATCGAGCATCAAATGAAACTGCAATTTATTCATATCAGGATTATCAATACCATATTTTTGAAAAAGCC
GTTTCTGTAATGAAGGAGAAAACTCACCGAGGCAGTTCCATAGGATGGCAAGATCCTGGTATCGGTCTGC
GATTCCGACTCGTCCAACATCAATACAACCTATTAATTTCCCCTCGTCAAAAATAAGGTTATCAAGTGAG
AAATCACCATGAGTGACGACTGAATCCGGTGAGAATGGCAAAAGCTTATGCATTTCTTTCCAGACTTGTT
CAACAGGCCAGCCATTACGCTCGTCATCAAAATCACTCGCATCAACCAAACCGTTATTCATTCGTGATTG
CGCCTGAGCGAGGCGAAATACGCGATCGCTGTTAAAAGGACAATTACAAACAGGAATCGAATGCAACCGG
CGCAGGAACACTGCCAGCGCATCAACAATATTTTCACCTGAATCAGGATATTCTTCTAATACCTGGAATG
CTGTTTTCCCGGGGATCGCAGTGGTGAGTAACCATGCATCATCAGGAGTACGGATAAAATGCTTGATGGT
CGGAAGAGGCATAAATTCCGTCAGCCAGTTTAGTCTGACCATCTCATCTGTAACATCATTGGCAACGCTA
CCTTTGCCATGTTTCAGAAACAACTCTGGCGCATCGGGCTTCCCATACAATCGATAGATTGTCGCACCTG
ATTGCCCGACATTATCGCGAGCCCATTTATACCCATATAAATCAGCATCCATGTTGGAATTTAATCGCGG
CCTGGAGCAAGACGTTTCCCGTTGAATATGGCTCATAACACCCCTTGTATTACTGTTTATGTAAGCAGAC
AGTTTTATTGTTCATGATGATATATTTTTATCTTGTGCAATGTAACATCAGAGATTTTGAGACACAACGT
GGCTTTGTTGAATAAATCGAACTTTTGCTGAGTTGAAGGATCAGTCATGACCAAAATCCCTTAACGTGAG
TTTTCGTTCCACTGAGCGTCAGACCCCGTAGAAAAGATCAAAGGATCTTCTTGAGATCCTTTTTTTCTGC
GCGTAATCTGCTGCTTGCAAACAAAAAAACCACCGCTACCAGCGGTGGTTTGTTTGCCGGATCAAGAGCT
ACCAACTCTTTTTCCGAAGGTAACTGGCTTCAGCAGAGCGCAGATACCAAATACTGTTCTTCTAGTGTAG
CCGTAGTTAGGCCACCACTTCAAGAACTCTGTAGCACCGCCTACATACCTCGCTCTGCTAATCCTGTTAC
CAGTGGCTGCTGCCAGTGGCGATAAGTCGTGTCTTACCGGGTTGGACTCAAGACGATAGTTACCGGATAA
GGCGCAGCGGTCGGGCTGAACGGGGGGTTCGTGCACACAGCCCAGCTTGGAGCGAACGACCTACACCGAA
CTGAGATACCTACAGCGTGAGCTATGAGAAAGCGCCACGCTTCCCGAAGGGAGAAAGGCGGACAGGTATC
CGGTAAGCGGCAGGGTCGGAACAGGAGAGCGCACGAGGGAGCTTCCAGGGGGAAACGCCTGGTATCTTTA
TAGTCCTGTCGGGTTTCGCCACCTCTGACTTGAGCGTCGATTTTTGTGATGCTCGTCAGGGGGGCGGAGC
CTATGGAAAAACGCCAGCAACGCGGCCTTTTTACGGTTCCTGGCCTTTTGCTGGCCTTTTGCTCACA
